Addgene plasmid #76058: RPS6KB2 gRNA (BRDN0001146023)
Purpose: 3rd generation lentiviral gRNA plasmid targeting human RPS6KB2
Depositing lab: John Doench & David Root. Depositing organization: Broad Institute. Publication: Optimized sgRNA design to maximize activity and minimize off-target effects of CRISPR-Cas9. Doench JG, Fusi N, Sullender M, Hegde M, Vaimberg EW, Donovan KF, Smith I, Tothova Z, Wilen C, Orchard R, Virgin HW, Listgarten J, Root DE. Nat Biotechnol. 2016 Jan 18. doi: 10.1038/nbt.3437. PubMed 26780180.
Backbone
  Vector backbone: lentiGuide-Puro
  Backbone manufacturer: Zhang Lab (Addgene plasmid # 52963)
  Vector type: Mammalian Expression, Lentiviral, CRISPR
  Selectable markers: Puromycin
Growth in bacteria
  Bacterial resistance: Ampicillin, 100 μg/mL
  Growth temperature: 37°C
  Growth strain: DH5alpha
  Copy number: High Copy
Gene/Insert
  Gene/Insert name: RPS6KB2 (alt names: RPS6KB2; NM_003952.2)
  gRNA/shRNA sequence: ACTGCGCACCAGAATCTCAG
  Species: H. sapiens (human)
  Entrez Gene: RPS6KB2 (a.k.a. KLS, P70-beta, P70-beta-1, P70-beta-2, S6K-beta2, S6K2, S6KB, S6KI(2), S6Kbeta, SRK, STK14B, p70(S6K)-beta, p70S6Kb)
  Promoter: hU6
  Cloning method: Unknown
  Sequencing primers: 5′ U6-F; 3′ pS2-R
Terms and licenses: Academic/Nonprofit Terms; Industry Terms: Not Available to Industry
Depositor comments: The gRNA was designed to target the following Genbank reference sequence(s): NM_003952.2. Note that this plasmid does NOT contain Cas9. It should be used in conjunction with lentiCas9-Blast (Addgene #52962) or otherwise with cell lines already expressing Cas9. Browse the full kinome gRNA library at http://www.addgene.org/pooled-library/broadgpp-human-kinome/ or visit http://www.broadinstitute.org/rnai/public/ for detailed protocols and information.
How to cite: RPS6KB2 gRNA (BRDN0001146023) was a gift from John Doench & David Root (Addgene plasmid # 76058 ; http://n2t.net/addgene:76058 ; RRID:Addgene_76058)
