[The description below was written by a language model from this plasmid's Addgene catalogue record and pLannotate feature annotations shown in this document.]
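Description:
RPS6KB2 gRNA (BRDN0001146023) is a third-generation lentiviral CRISPR guide plasmid built on the lentiGuide-Puro backbone, carrying a single guide RNA directed against human RPS6KB2 (ribosomal protein S6 kinase B2, also known as S6K2 or p70-beta). The guide was designed against the NM_003952.2 reference transcript and belongs to a human kinome gRNA collection. In bacteria, the 8.3 kb plasmid replicates from a high-copy ColE1/pUC-type origin and is selected with ampicillin through the β-lactamase gene. An f1 origin, SV40 origin and remnants of a lac/T7/T3 cloning region are also annotated in the backbone.

The transfer cassette is framed by an RSV promoter fused to a truncated HIV-1 5' LTR, which makes genomic RNA production Tat-independent, and a self-inactivating ΔU3 3' LTR followed by an SV40 polyadenylation signal. Between them lie the Ψ packaging signal with a partial gag sequence, the Rev response element for nuclear export of the viral RNA, and a cPPT/CTS that aids nuclear import. The human U6 RNA polymerase III promoter drives the targeting spacer joined to the Streptococcus pyogenes Cas9 guide scaffold. Downstream, an EF-1α core promoter with its intron A expresses puromycin N-acetyltransferase for selecting transduced mammalian cells, and a WPRE enhances transcript expression.

The plasmid does not encode Cas9, so it is intended for use with a separate Cas9 lentivector or in cells that already express Cas9. Its typical use is stable delivery of the guide for knockout of RPS6KB2 in human cells.
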