Features (pLannotate 1.2.2; 29 found; start..end, strand, type, name):
     14..80      +  CDS            small t antigen (fragment): SV40 (simian virus 40) small t antigen
    106..317     +  promoter       EF-1α core promoter: core promoter for human elongation factor EF-1α
    318..1256    +  intron         EF-1α intron A: intron upstream of the start codon of human EF-1α
   1278..1877    +  CDS            PuroR (fragment): puromycin N-acetyltransferase; pac from Streptomyces; confers resistance to puromycin
   1893..2481    +  misc_feature   WPRE: woodchuck hepatitis virus posttranscriptional regulatory element
   2532..2551    +  misc_feature   cPPT/CTS (fragment): central polypurine tract and central termination sequence of HIV-1
   2553..2786    +  LTR            3' LTR (ΔU3): self-inactivating 3' long terminal repeat (LTR) from HIV-1
   2864..2985    +  polyA_signal   SV40 poly(A) signal: SV40 polyadenylation signal
   3025..3160    +  rep_origin     SV40 ori: SV40 origin of replication
   3181..3199    -  promoter       T7 promoter: promoter for bacteriophage T7 RNA polymerase
   3207..3362    +  CDS            lacZα (fragment): LacZα fragment of β-galactosidase; lacZ fragment
   3367..3795    +  rep_origin     f1 ori (sequence partly withheld): f1 bacteriophage origin of replication; arrow indicates direction of (+) strand synthesis
   3848..3952    +  promoter       AmpR promoter: bla
   3953..4813    +  CDS            AmpR: β-lactamase; bla; confers resistance to ampicillin, carbenicillin, and related antibiotics
   4984..5572    +  rep_origin     ori: high-copy-number ColE1/pMB1/pBR322/pUC origin of replication
   5755..5847    +  CDS            lacI (fragment): lac repressor; lacI; The lac repressor binds to the lac operator to inhibit transcription in E. coli. This inhibition can be relieved by adding lactose or isopropyl-β-D-thiogalactopyranoside (IPTG).
   5860..5881    +  protein_bind   CAP binding site: CAP binding activates transcription in the presence of cAMP. E. coli catabolite activator protein
   5896..5926    +  promoter       lac promoter: promoter for the E. coli lac operon
   5934..5950    +  protein_bind   lac operator: The lac repressor binds to the lac operator to inhibit transcription in E. coli. This inhibition can be relieved by adding lactose or isopropyl-β-D-thiogalactopyranoside (IPTG). lac repressor encoded by lacI
   5995..6013    +  promoter       T3 promoter: promoter for bacteriophage T3 RNA polymerase
   6041..6267    +  promoter       RSV promoter: Rous sarcoma virus enhancer/promoter
   6268..6448    +  LTR            5' LTR (truncated): truncated 5' long terminal repeat (LTR) from HIV-1
   6495..6620    +  misc_feature   HIV-1 Ψ: packaging signal of human immunodeficiency virus type 1
   6604..6967    +  CDS            HIV-1 gag (fragment): gag protein from human immunodeficiency virus 1; gag
   7113..7346    +  misc_feature   RRE: The Rev response element (RRE) of HIV-1 allows for Rev-dependent mRNA export from the nucleus to the cytoplasm.
   7723..7749    +  CDS            Rev (fragment): human immunodeficiency virus 1 (HIV-1) Rev protein; rev; enhances nuclear export of unspliced and incompletely spliced viral mRNAs
   7753..7993    +  promoter       U6 promoter: RNA polymerase III promoter for human U6 snRNA
   8023..8098    +  misc_RNA       gRNA scaffold: guide RNA scaffold for the Streptococcus pyogenes CRISPR/Cas9 system
   8154..8271    +  misc_feature   cPPT/CTS: central polypurine tract and central termination sequence of HIV-1
>Addgene plasmid #76058 | RPS6KB2 gRNA (BRDN0001146023) | addgene full sequence | sequence record 185100 | Addgene Assembled Sequence
CCCGGGTGCAAAGATGGATAAAGTTTTAAACAGAGAGGAATCTTTGCAGCTAATGGACCTTCTAGGTCTT
GAAAGGAGTGGGAATTGGCTCCGGTGCCCGTCAGTGGGCAGAGCGCACATCGCCCACAGTCCCCGAGAAG
TTGGGGGGAGGGGTCGGCAATTGATCCGGTGCCTAGAGAAGGTGGCGCGGGGTAAACTGGGAAAGTGATG
TCGTGTACTGGCTCCGCCTTTTTCCCGAGGGTGGGGGAGAACCGTATATAAGTGCAGTAGTCGCCGTGAA
CGTTCTTTTTCGCAACGGGTTTGCCGCCAGAACACAGGTAAGTGCCGTGTGTGGTTCCCGCGGGCCTGGC
CTCTTTACGGGTTATGGCCCTTGCGTGCCTTGAATTACTTCCACCTGGCTGCAGTACGTGATTCTTGATC
CCGAGCTTCGGGTTGGAAGTGGGTGGGAGAGTTCGAGGCCTTGCGCTTAAGGAGCCCCTTCGCCTCGTGC
TTGAGTTGAGGCCTGGCCTGGGCGCTGGGGCCGCCGCGTGCGAATCTGGTGGCACCTTCGCGCCTGTCTC
GCTGCTTTCGATAAGTCTCTAGCCATTTAAAATTTTTGATGACCTGCTGCGACGCTTTTTTTCTGGCAAG
ATAGTCTTGTAAATGCGGGCCAAGATCTGCACACTGGTATTTCGGTTTTTGGGGCCGCGGGCGGCGACGG
GGCCCGTGCGTCCCAGCGCACATGTTCGGCGAGGCGGGGCCTGCGAGCGCGGCCACCGAGAATCGGACGG
GGGTAGTCTCAAGCTGGCCGGCCTGCTCTGGTGCCTGGCCTCGCGCCGCCGTGTATCGCCCCGCCCTGGG
CGGCAAGGCTGGCCCGGTCGGCACCAGTTGCGTGAGCGGAAAGATGGCCGCTTCCCGGCCCTGCTGCAGG
GAGCTCAAAATGGAGGACGCGGCGCTCGGGAGAGCGGGCGGGTGAGTCACCCACACAAAGGAAAAGGGCC
TTTCCGTCCTCAGCCGTCGCTTCATGTGACTCCACGGAGTACCGGGCGCCGTCCAGGCACCTCGATTAGT
TCTCGAGCTTTTGGAGTACGTCGTCTTTAGGTTGGGGGGAGGGGTTTTATGCGATGGAGTTTCCCCACAC
TGAGTGGGTGGAGACTGAAGTTAGGCCAGCTTGGCACTTGATGTAATTCTCCTTGGAATTTGCCCTTTTT
GAGTTTGGATCTTGGTTCATTCTCAAGCCTCAGACAGTGGTTCAAAGTTTTTTTCTTCCATTTCAGGTGT
CGTGACGTACGGCCACCATGACCGAGTACAAGCCCACGGTGCGCCTCGCCACCCGCGACGACGTCCCCAG
GGCCGTACGCACCCTCGCCGCCGCGTTCGCCGACTACCCCGCCACGCGCCACACCGTCGATCCGGACCGC
CACATCGAGCGGGTCACCGAGCTGCAAGAACTCTTCCTCACGCGCGTCGGGCTCGACATCGGCAAGGTGT
GGGTCGCGGACGACGGCGCCGCCGTGGCGGTCTGGACCACGCCGGAGAGCGTCGAAGCGGGGGCGGTGTT
CGCCGAGATCGGCCCGCGCATGGCCGAGTTGAGCGGTTCCCGGCTGGCCGCGCAGCAACAGATGGAAGGC
CTCCTGGCGCCGCACCGGCCCAAGGAGCCCGCGTGGTTCCTGGCCACCGTCGGAGTCTCGCCCGACCACC
AGGGCAAGGGTCTGGGCAGCGCCGTCGTGCTCCCCGGAGTGGAGGCGGCCGAGCGCGCCGGGGTGCCCGC
CTTCCTGGAGACCTCCGCGCCCCGCAACCTCCCCTTCTACGAGCGGCTCGGCTTCACCGTCACCGCCGAC
GTCGAGGTGCCCGAAGGACCGCGCACCTGGTGCATGACCCGCAAGCCCGGTGCCTGAACGCGTTAAGTCG
ACAATCAACCTCTGGATTACAAAATTTGTGAAAGATTGACTGGTATTCTTAACTATGTTGCTCCTTTTAC
GCTATGTGGATACGCTGCTTTAATGCCTTTGTATCATGCTATTGCTTCCCGTATGGCTTTCATTTTCTCC
TCCTTGTATAAATCCTGGTTGCTGTCTCTTTATGAGGAGTTGTGGCCCGTTGTCAGGCAACGTGGCGTGG
TGTGCACTGTGTTTGCTGACGCAACCCCCACTGGTTGGGGCATTGCCACCACCTGTCAGCTCCTTTCCGG
GACTTTCGCTTTCCCCCTCCCTATTGCCACGGCGGAACTCATCGCCGCCTGCCTTGCCCGCTGCTGGACA
GGGGCTCGGCTGTTGGGCACTGACAATTCCGTGGTGTTGTCGGGGAAATCATCGTCCTTTCCTTGGCTGC
TCGCCTGTGTTGCCACCTGGATTCTGCGCGGGACGTCCTTCTGCTACGTCCCTTCGGCCCTCAATCCAGC
GGACCTTCCTTCCCGCGGCCTGCTGCCGGCTCTGCGGCCTCTTCCGCGTCTTCGCCTTCGCCCTCAGACG
AGTCGGATCTCCCTTTGGGCCGCCTCCCCGCGTCGACTTTAAGACCAATGACTTACAAGGCAGCTGTAGA
TCTTAGCCACTTTTTAAAAGAAAAGGGGGGACTGGAAGGGCTAATTCACTCCCAACGAAGACAAGATCTG
CTTTTTGCTTGTACTGGGTCTCTCTGGTTAGACCAGATCTGAGCCTGGGAGCTCTCTGGCTAACTAGGGA
ACCCACTGCTTAAGCCTCAATAAAGCTTGCCTTGAGTGCTTCAAGTAGTGTGTGCCCGTCTGTTGTGTGA
CTCTGGTAACTAGAGATCCCTCAGACCCTTTTAGTCAGTGTGGAAAATCTCTAGCAGTACGTATAGTAGT
TCATGTCATCTTATTATTCAGTATTTATAACTTGCAAAGAAATGAATATCAGAGAGTGAGAGGAACTTGT
TTATTGCAGCTTATAATGGTTACAAATAAAGCAATAGCATCACAAATTTCACAAATAAAGCATTTTTTTC
ACTGCATTCTAGTTGTGGTTTGTCCAAACTCATCAATGTATCTTATCATGTCTGGCTCTAGCTATCCCGC
CCCTAACTCCGCCCATCCCGCCCCTAACTCCGCCCAGTTCCGCCCATTCTCCGCCCCATGGCTGACTAAT
TTTTTTTATTTATGCAGAGGCCGAGGCCGCCTCGGCCTCTGAGCTATTCCAGAAGTAGTGAGGAGGCTTT
TTTGGAGGCCTAGGGACGTACCCAATTCGCCCTATAGTGAGTCGTATTACGCGCGCTCACTGGCCGTCGT
TTTACAACGTCGTGACTGGGAAAACCCTGGCGTTACCCAACTTAATCGCCTTGCAGCACATCCCCCTTTC
GCCAGCTGGCGTAATAGCGAAGAGGCCCGCACCGATCGCCCTTCCCAACAGTTGCGCAGCCTGAATGGCG
AATGGG
[124 nt withheld, positions 3367-3490]
C
[91 nt withheld, positions 3492-3582]
A
[49 nt withheld, positions 3584-3632]
CCTTTGACGTTGGAGTCCACGTTCTTT
[37 nt withheld, positions 3660-3696]
ACCCTATCTCGGTCTATTCTTTTGATTTATAAGGGATTTTGCCGATTTCGGCCTATTGGTTAAAAAATGA
GCTGATTTAACAAAAATTTAACGCGAATTTTAACAAAATATTAACGCTTACAATTTAGGTGGCACTTTTC
GGGGAAATGTGCGCGGAACCCCTATTTGTTTATTTTTCTAAATACATTCAAATATGTATCCGCTCATGAG
ACAATAACCCTGATAAATGCTTCAATAATATTGAAAAAGGAAGAGTATGAGTATTCAACATTTCCGTGTC
GCCCTTATTCCCTTTTTTGCGGCATTTTGCCTTCCTGTTTTTGCTCACCCAGAAACGCTGGTGAAAGTAA
AAGATGCTGAAGATCAGTTGGGTGCACGAGTGGGTTACATCGAACTGGATCTCAACAGCGGTAAGATCCT
TGAGAGTTTTCGCCCCGAAGAACGTTTTCCAATGATGAGCACTTTTAAAGTTCTGCTATGTGGCGCGGTA
TTATCCCGTATTGACGCCGGGCAAGAGCAACTCGGTCGCCGCATACACTATTCTCAGAATGACTTGGTTG
AGTACTCACCAGTCACAGAAAAGCATCTTACGGATGGCATGACAGTAAGAGAATTATGCAGTGCTGCCAT
AACCATGAGTGATAACACTGCGGCCAACTTACTTCTGACAACGATCGGAGGACCGAAGGAGCTAACCGCT
TTTTTGCACAACATGGGGGATCATGTAACTCGCCTTGATCGTTGGGAACCGGAGCTGAATGAAGCCATAC
CAAACGACGAGCGTGACACCACGATGCCTGTAGCAATGGCAACAACGTTGCGCAAACTATTAACTGGCGA
ACTACTTACTCTAGCTTCCCGGCAACAATTAATAGACTGGATGGAGGCGGATAAAGTTGCAGGACCACTT
CTGCGCTCGGCCCTTCCGGCTGGCTGGTTTATTGCTGATAAATCTGGAGCCGGTGAGCGTGGGTCTCGCG
GTATCATTGCAGCACTGGGGCCAGATGGTAAGCCCTCCCGTATCGTAGTTATCTACACGACGGGGAGTCA
GGCAACTATGGATGAACGAAATAGACAGATCGCTGAGATAGGTGCCTCACTGATTAAGCATTGGTAACTG
TCAGACCAAGTTTACTCATATATACTTTAGATTGATTTAAAACTTCATTTTTAATTTAAAAGGATCTAGG
TGAAGATCCTTTTTGATAATCTCATGACCAAAATCCCTTAACGTGAGTTTTCGTTCCACTGAGCGTCAGA
CCCCGTAGAAAAGATCAAAGGATCTTCTTGAGATCCTTTTTTTCTGCGCGTAATCTGCTGCTTGCAAACA
AAAAAACCACCGCTACCAGCGGTGGTTTGTTTGCCGGATCAAGAGCTACCAACTCTTTTTCCGAAGGTAA
CTGGCTTCAGCAGAGCGCAGATACCAAATACTGTTCTTCTAGTGTAGCCGTAGTTAGGCCACCACTTCAA
GAACTCTGTAGCACCGCCTACATACCTCGCTCTGCTAATCCTGTTACCAGTGGCTGCTGCCAGTGGCGAT
AAGTCGTGTCTTACCGGGTTGGACTCAAGACGATAGTTACCGGATAAGGCGCAGCGGTCGGGCTGAACGG
GGGGTTCGTGCACACAGCCCAGCTTGGAGCGAACGACCTACACCGAACTGAGATACCTACAGCGTGAGCT
ATGAGAAAGCGCCACGCTTCCCGAAGGGAGAAAGGCGGACAGGTATCCGGTAAGCGGCAGGGTCGGAACA
GGAGAGCGCACGAGGGAGCTTCCAGGGGGAAACGCCTGGTATCTTTATAGTCCTGTCGGGTTTCGCCACC
TCTGACTTGAGCGTCGATTTTTGTGATGCTCGTCAGGGGGGCGGAGCCTATGGAAAAACGCCAGCAACGC
GGCCTTTTTACGGTTCCTGGCCTTTTGCTGGCCTTTTGCTCACATGTTCTTTCCTGCGTTATCCCCTGAT
TCTGTGGATAACCGTATTACCGCCTTTGAGTGAGCTGATACCGCTCGCCGCAGCCGAACGACCGAGCGCA
GCGAGTCAGTGAGCGAGGAAGCGGAAGAGCGCCCAATACGCAAACCGCCTCTCCCCGCGCGTTGGCCGAT
TCATTAATGCAGCTGGCACGACAGGTTTCCCGACTGGAAAGCGGGCAGTGAGCGCAACGCAATTAATGTG
AGTTAGCTCACTCATTAGGCACCCCAGGCTTTACACTTTATGCTTCCGGCTCGTATGTTGTGTGGAATTG
TGAGCGGATAACAATTTCACACAGGAAACAGCTATGACCATGATTACGCCAAGCGCGCAATTAACCCTCA
CTAAAGGGAACAAAAGCTGGAGCTGCAAGCTTAATGTAGTCTTATGCAATACTCTTGTAGTCTTGCAACA
TGGTAACGATGAGTTAGCAACATGCCTTACAAGGAGAGAAAAAGCACCGTGCATGCCGATTGGTGGAAGT
AAGGTGGTACGATCGTGCCTTATTAGGAAGGCAACAGACGGGTCTGACATGGATTGGACGAACCACTGAA
TTGCCGCATTGCAGAGATATTGTATTTAAGTGCCTAGCTCGATACATAAACGGGTCTCTCTGGTTAGACC
AGATCTGAGCCTGGGAGCTCTCTGGCTAACTAGGGAACCCACTGCTTAAGCCTCAATAAAGCTTGCCTTG
AGTGCTTCAAGTAGTGTGTGCCCGTCTGTTGTGTGACTCTGGTAACTAGAGATCCCTCAGACCCTTTTAG
TCAGTGTGGAAAATCTCTAGCAGTGGCGCCCGAACAGGGACTTGAAAGCGAAAGGGAAACCAGAGGAGCT
CTCTCGACGCAGGACTCGGCTTGCTGAAGCGCGCACGGCAAGAGGCGAGGGGCGGCGACTGGTGAGTACG
CCAAAAATTTTGACTAGCGGAGGCTAGAAGGAGAGAGATGGGTGCGAGAGCGTCAGTATTAAGCGGGGGA
GAATTAGATCGCGATGGGAAAAAATTCGGTTAAGGCCAGGGGGAAAGAAAAAATATAAATTAAAACATAT
AGTATGGGCAAGCAGGGAGCTAGAACGATTCGCAGTTAATCCTGGCCTGTTAGAAACATCAGAAGGCTGT
AGACAAATACTGGGACAGCTACAACCATCCCTTCAGACAGGATCAGAAGAACTTAGATCATTATATAATA
CAGTAGCAACCCTCTATTGTGTGCATCAAAGGATAGAGATAAAAGACACCAAGGAAGCTTTAGACAAGAT
AGAGGAAGAGCAAAACAAAAGTAAGACCACCGCACAGCAAGCGGCCGCTGATCTTCAGACCTGGAGGAGG
AGATATGAGGGACAATTGGAGAAGTGAATTATATAAATATAAAGTAGTAAAAATTGAACCATTAGGAGTA
GCACCCACCAAGGCAAAGAGAAGAGTGGTGCAGAGAGAAAAAAGAGCAGTGGGAATAGGAGCTTTGTTCC
TTGGGTTCTTGGGAGCAGCAGGAAGCACTATGGGCGCAGCGTCAATGACGCTGACGGTACAGGCCAGACA
ATTATTGTCTGGTATAGTGCAGCAGCAGAACAATTTGCTGAGGGCTATTGAGGCGCAACAGCATCTGTTG
CAACTCACAGTCTGGGGCATCAAGCAGCTCCAGGCAAGAATCCTGGCTGTGGAAAGATACCTAAAGGATC
AACAGCTCCTGGGGATTTGGGGTTGCTCTGGAAAACTCATTTGCACCACTGCTGTGCCTTGGAATGCTAG
TTGGAGTAATAAATCTCTGGAACAGATTTGGAATCACACGACCTGGATGGAGTGGGACAGAGAAATTAAC
AATTACACAAGCTTAATACACTCCTTAATTGAAGAATCGCAAAACCAGCAAGAAAAGAATGAACAAGAAT
TATTGGAATTAGATAAATGGGCAAGTTTGTGGAATTGGTTTAACATAACAAATTGGCTGTGGTATATAAA
ATTATTCATAATGATAGTAGGAGGCTTGGTAGGTTTAAGAATAGTTTTTGCTGTACTTTCTATAGTGAAT
AGAGTTAGGCAGGGATATTCACCATTATCGTTTCAGACCCACCTCCCAACCCCGAGGGGACCCAGAGAGG
GCCTATTTCCCATGATTCCTTCATATTTGCATATACGATACAAGGCTGTTAGAGAGATAATTAGAATTAA
TTTGACTGTAAACACAAAGATATTAGTACAAAATACGTGACGTAGAAAGTAATAATTTCTTGGGTAGTTT
GCAGTTTTAAAATTATGTTTTAAAATGGACTATCATATGCTTACCGTAACTTGAAAGTATTTCGATTTCT
TGGCTTTATATATCTTGTGGAAAGGACGAAACACCGACTGCGCACCAGAATCTCAGGTTTTAGAGCTAGA
AATAGCAAGTTAAAATAAGGCTAGTCCGTTATCAACTTGAAAAAGTGGCACCGAGTCGGTGCTTTTTTAA
GCTTGGCGTAACTAGATCTTGAGACAAATGGCAGTATTCATCCACAATTTTAAAAGAAAAGGGGGGATTG
GGGGGTACAGTGCAGGGGAAAGAATAGTAGACATAATAGCAACAGACATACAAACTAAAGAATTACAAAA
ACAAATTACAAAAATTCAAAATTTTCGGGTTTATTACAGGGACAGCAGAGATCCACTTTGGCGCCGGCTC
GAGGGGG
