>Addgene plasmid #76058 | RPS6KB2 gRNA (BRDN0001146023) | depositor partial sequence | sequence record 143518 | Target Sequence
ACTGCGCACCAGAATCTCAG
