>Addgene plasmid #76058 | RPS6KB2 gRNA (BRDN0001146023) | addgene partial sequence | sequence record 185099 | hU6-F
TAGAAAGTAATAATTTCTTGGGTAGTTTGCAGTTTTAAAATTATGTTTTAAAATGGACTATCATATGCTT
ACCGTAACTTGAAAGTATTTCGATTTCTTGGCTTTATATATCTTGTGGAAAGGACGAAACACCGACTGCG
CACCAGAATCTCAGGTTTTAGAGCTAGAAATAGCAAGTTAAAATAAGGCTAGTCCGTTATCAACTTGAAA
AAGTGGCACCGAGTCGGTGCTTTTTTAAGCTTGGCGTAACTAGATCTTGAGACAAATGGCAGTATTCATC
CACAATTTTAAAAGAAAAGGGGGGATTGGGGGGTACAGTGCAGGGGAAAGAATAGTAGACATAATAGCAA
CAGACATACAAACTAAAGAATTACAAAAACAAATTACAAAAATTCAAAATTTTCGGGTTTATTACAGGGA
CAGCAGAGATCCACTTTGGCGCCGGCTCGAGGGGGCCCGGGTGCAAAGATGGATAAAGTTTTAAACAGAG
AGGAATCTTTGCAGCTAATGGACCTTCTAGGTCTTGAAAGGAGTGGGAATTGGCTCCGGTGCCCGTCAGT
GGGCAGAGCG
